Addgene plasmid #135691: pLenti-CMV-GFP-miRE_shTHUMPD3-Puro
Purpose: Constitutive expression (CMV promoter) of GFP cDNA plus miRE-embedded shROSA26 (control shRNA), Puromycin selection
Depositing lab: Florian Karreth. Depositing organization: H. Lee Moffitt Cancer Center and Research Institute.
Backbone
  Vector backbone: p156RRL-sinPPT-CMV-GFP-PRE/Nhe I
  Vector type: Lentiviral
Growth in bacteria
  Bacterial resistance: Ampicillin, 100 μg/mL
  Growth temperature: 37°C
  Growth strain: NEB Stable
  Copy number: High Copy
Gene/Insert
  Gene/Insert name: shRosa26
  gRNA/shRNA sequence: unknown
  Species: Synthetic
  Cloning method: Gibson Cloning
Terms and licenses: Academic/Nonprofit Terms; Industry Terms: Not Available to Industry
Depositor comments: GFP; shRNA embedded in miRE
How to cite: pLenti-CMV-GFP-miRE_shTHUMPD3-Puro was a gift from Florian Karreth (Addgene plasmid # 135691 ; http://n2t.net/addgene:135691 ; RRID:Addgene_135691)
