[The description below was written by a language model from this plasmid's Addgene catalogue record and pLannotate feature annotations shown in this document.]
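Description:
pLenti-CMV-GFP-miRE_shTHUMPD3-Puro is a third-generation-style, self-inactivating lentiviral transfer plasmid of about 8.9 kb built on the p156RRL-sinPPT-CMV-GFP-PRE backbone. It is maintained in E. coli as a high-copy plasmid through a ColE1/pUC-type origin and selected with ampicillin via the bla gene. An f1 origin, an SV40 origin and leftover lac/T3/T7 cloning-vector elements are also present in the backbone.

The viral portion begins with an RSV promoter fused to a truncated HIV-1 5' LTR, which drives Tat-independent transcription of the genomic RNA in packaging cells. This is followed by the Ψ packaging signal with a gag fragment, the RRE for Rev-dependent nuclear export, and the cPPT/CTS, which aids nuclear import of the provirus. The payload is a CMV enhancer/promoter driving EGFP. Downstream of the EGFP coding sequence lies a miR-30a-derived (miRE) scaffold carrying the shRNA, so a single Pol II transcript reports expression by fluorescence and is processed to release the hairpin. A WPRE follows to enhance transcript stability and expression. A separate mouse PGK promoter drives puromycin N-acetyltransferase for selection of transduced cells, ahead of the truncated 3' LTR and an SV40 polyadenylation signal.

The record is inconsistent about the shRNA target. The plasmid name indicates THUMPD3, whereas the purpose and insert fields describe a control shRNA against ROSA26, and the shRNA sequence is listed as unknown. The hairpin's identity should therefore be confirmed from the sequence. The construct is intended for constitutive, GFP-marked shRNA expression in puromycin-selected mammalian cells.
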