Features (pLannotate 1.2.2; 30 found; start..end, strand, type, name):
     26..130     +  promoter       AmpR promoter: bla
    131..991     +  CDS            AmpR: β-lactamase; bla; confers resistance to ampicillin, carbenicillin, and related antibiotics
   1162..1750    +  rep_origin     ori: high-copy-number ColE1/pMB1/pBR322/pUC origin of replication
   1933..2025    +  CDS            lacI (fragment): lac repressor; lacI; The lac repressor binds to the lac operator to inhibit transcription in E. coli. This inhibition can be relieved by adding lactose or isopropyl-β-D-thiogalactopyranoside (IPTG).
   2038..2059    +  protein_bind   CAP binding site: CAP binding activates transcription in the presence of cAMP. E. coli catabolite activator protein
   2074..2104    +  promoter       lac promoter: promoter for the E. coli lac operon
   2112..2128    +  protein_bind   lac operator: The lac repressor binds to the lac operator to inhibit transcription in E. coli. This inhibition can be relieved by adding lactose or isopropyl-β-D-thiogalactopyranoside (IPTG). lac repressor encoded by lacI
   2173..2191    +  promoter       T3 promoter: promoter for bacteriophage T3 RNA polymerase
   2219..2445    +  promoter       RSV promoter: Rous sarcoma virus enhancer/promoter
   2446..2626    +  LTR            5' LTR (truncated): truncated 5' long terminal repeat (LTR) from HIV-1
   2673..2798    +  misc_feature   HIV-1 Ψ: packaging signal of human immunodeficiency virus type 1
   2782..3145    +  CDS            HIV-1 gag (fragment): gag protein from human immunodeficiency virus 1; gag
   3291..3524    +  misc_feature   RRE: The Rev response element (RRE) of HIV-1 allows for Rev-dependent mRNA export from the nucleus to the cytoplasm.
   3901..4001    +  CDS            Rev (fragment): human immunodeficiency virus 1 (HIV-1) Rev protein; rev; enhances nuclear export of unspliced and incompletely spliced viral mRNAs
   4020..4136    +  misc_feature   cPPT/CTS: central polypurine tract and central termination sequence of HIV-1
   4159..4462    +  enhancer       CMV enhancer: human cytomegalovirus immediate early enhancer
   4463..4666    +  promoter       CMV promoter: human cytomegalovirus (CMV) immediate early promoter
   4762..5481    +  CDS            EGFP: the original enhanced GFP (Yang et al., 1996) mammalian codon-optimized
   5727..5821    +  ncRNA          3' miR-30a (fragment): sequence downstream of the 71-nt precursor of the human miR-30a microRNA (Zeng et al., 2002) miRNA
   5835..6423    +  misc_feature   WPRE: woodchuck hepatitis virus posttranscriptional regulatory element
   6436..6782    +  promoter       PGK promoter (fragment): mouse phosphoglycerate kinase 1 promoter
   6775..6900    +  promoter       PGK promoter (fragment): mouse phosphoglycerate kinase 1 promoter
   6921..7520    +  CDS            PuroR: puromycin N-acetyltransferase; pac from Streptomyces alboniger; confers resistance to puromycin
   7587..7724    +  CDS            nef (fragment): NEF_HV1LA - Experimental evidence at protein level: Swiss-Prot protein existence level 1. Extracellular Nef protein targets CD4(+) T-lymphocytes for apoptosis by interacting with CXCR4 surface receptors. From Human immunodeficiency virus type 1 group M subtype B (isolate Lai) (HIV-1).
   7710..7890    +  LTR            5' LTR (truncated): truncated 5' long terminal repeat (LTR) from HIV-1
   7962..8083    +  polyA_signal   SV40 poly(A) signal: SV40 polyadenylation signal
   8123..8258    +  rep_origin     SV40 ori: SV40 origin of replication
   8279..8297    -  promoter       T7 promoter: promoter for bacteriophage T7 RNA polymerase
   8305..8460    +  CDS            lacZα (fragment): LacZα fragment of β-galactosidase; lacZ fragment
   8465..8893    +  rep_origin     f1 ori (sequence partly withheld): f1 bacteriophage origin of replication; arrow indicates direction of (+) strand synthesis
>Addgene plasmid #135691 | pLenti-CMV-GFP-miRE_shTHUMPD3-Puro | addgene full sequence | sequence record 327716 | Addgene NGS Result
AGGTGGCACTTTTCGGGGAAATGTGCGCGGAACCCCTATTTGTTTATTTTTCTAAATACATTCAAATATG
TATCCGCTCATGAGACAATAACCCTGATAAATGCTTCAATAATATTGAAAAAGGAAGAGTATGAGTATTC
AACATTTCCGTGTCGCCCTTATTCCCTTTTTTGCGGCATTTTGCCTTCCTGTTTTTGCTCACCCAGAAAC
GCTGGTGAAAGTAAAAGATGCTGAAGATCAGTTGGGTGCACGAGTGGGTTACATCGAACTGGATCTCAAC
AGCGGTAAGATCCTTGAGAGTTTTCGCCCCGAAGAACGTTTTCCAATGATGAGCACTTTTAAAGTTCTGC
TATGTGGCGCGGTATTATCCCGTATTGACGCCGGGCAAGAGCAACTCGGTCGCCGCATACACTATTCTCA
GAATGACTTGGTTGAGTACTCACCAGTCACAGAAAAGCATCTTACGGATGGCATGACAGTAAGAGAATTA
TGCAGTGCTGCCATAACCATGAGTGATAACACTGCGGCCAACTTACTTCTGACAACGATCGGAGGACCGA
AGGAGCTAACCGCTTTTTTGCACAACATGGGGGATCATGTAACTCGCCTTGATCGTTGGGAACCGGAGCT
GAATGAAGCCATACCAAACGACGAGCGTGACACCACGATGCCTGTAGCAATGGCAACAACGTTGCGCAAA
CTATTAACTGGCGAACTACTTACTCTAGCTTCCCGGCAACAATTAATAGACTGGATGGAGGCGGATAAAG
TTGCAGGACCACTTCTGCGCTCGGCCCTTCCGGCTGGCTGGTTTATTGCTGATAAATCTGGAGCCGGTGA
GCGTGGGTCTCGCGGTATCATTGCAGCACTGGGGCCAGATGGTAAGCCCTCCCGTATCGTAGTTATCTAC
ACGACGGGGAGTCAGGCAACTATGGATGAACGAAATAGACAGATCGCTGAGATAGGTGCCTCACTGATTA
AGCATTGGTAACTGTCAGACCAAGTTTACTCATATATACTTTAGATTGATTTAAAACTTCATTTTTAATT
TAAAAGGATCTAGGTGAAGATCCTTTTTGATAATCTCATGACCAAAATCCCTTAACGTGAGTTTTCGTTC
CACTGAGCGTCAGACCCCGTAGAAAAGATCAAAGGATCTTCTTGAGATCCTTTTTTTCTGCGCGTAATCT
GCTGCTTGCAAACAAAAAAACCACCGCTACCAGCGGTGGTTTGTTTGCCGGATCAAGAGCTACCAACTCT
TTTTCCGAAGGTAACTGGCTTCAGCAGAGCGCAGATACCAAATACTGTTCTTCTAGTGTAGCCGTAGTTA
GGCCACCACTTCAAGAACTCTGTAGCACCGCCTACATACCTCGCTCTGCTAATCCTGTTACCAGTGGCTG
CTGCCAGTGGCGATAAGTCGTGTCTTACCGGGTTGGACTCAAGACGATAGTTACCGGATAAGGCGCAGCG
GTCGGGCTGAACGGGGGGTTCGTGCACACAGCCCAGCTTGGAGCGAACGACCTACACCGAACTGAGATAC
CTACAGCGTGAGCTATGAGAAAGCGCCACGCTTCCCGAAGGGAGAAAGGCGGACAGGTATCCGGTAAGCG
GCAGGGTCGGAACAGGAGAGCGCACGAGGGAGCTTCCAGGGGGAAACGCCTGGTATCTTTATAGTCCTGT
CGGGTTTCGCCACCTCTGACTTGAGCGTCGATTTTTGTGATGCTCGTCAGGGGGGCGGAGCCTATGGAAA
AACGCCAGCAACGCGGCCTTTTTACGGTTCCTGGCCTTTTGCTGGCCTTTTGCTCACATGTTCTTTCCTG
CGTTATCCCCTGATTCTGTGGATAACCGTATTACCGCCTTTGAGTGAGCTGATACCGCTCGCCGCAGCCG
AACGACCGAGCGCAGCGAGTCAGTGAGCGAGGAAGCGGAAGAGCGCCCAATACGCAAACCGCCTCTCCCC
GCGCGTTGGCCGATTCATTAATGCAGCTGGCACGACAGGTTTCCCGACTGGAAAGCGGGCAGTGAGCGCA
ACGCAATTAATGTGAGTTAGCTCACTCATTAGGCACCCCAGGCTTTACACTTTATGCTTCCGGCTCGTAT
GTTGTGTGGAATTGTGAGCGGATAACAATTTCACACAGGAAACAGCTATGACCATGATTACGCCAAGCGC
GCAATTAACCCTCACTAAAGGGAACAAAAGCTGGAGCTGCAAGCTTAATGTAGTCTTATGCAATACTCTT
GTAGTCTTGCAACATGGTAACGATGAGTTAGCAACATGCCTTACAAGGAGAGAAAAAGCACCGTGCATGC
CGATTGGTGGAAGTAAGGTGGTACGATCGTGCCTTATTAGGAAGGCAACAGACGGGTCTGACATGGATTG
GACGAACCACTGAATTGCCGCATTGCAGAGATATTGTATTTAAGTGCCTAGCTCGATACATAAACGGGTC
TCTCTGGTTAGACCAGATCTGAGCCTGGGAGCTCTCTGGCTAACTAGGGAACCCACTGCTTAAGCCTCAA
TAAAGCTTGCCTTGAGTGCTTCAAGTAGTGTGTGCCCGTCTGTTGTGTGACTCTGGTAACTAGAGATCCC
TCAGACCCTTTTAGTCAGTGTGGAAAATCTCTAGCAGTGGCGCCCGAACAGGGACTTGAAAGCGAAAGGG
AAACCAGAGGAGCTCTCTCGACGCAGGACTCGGCTTGCTGAAGCGCGCACGGCAAGAGGCGAGGGGCGGC
GACTGGTGAGTACGCCAAAAATTTTGACTAGCGGAGGCTAGAAGGAGAGAGATGGGTGCGAGAGCGTCAG
TATTAAGCGGGGGAGAATTAGATCGCGATGGGAAAAAATTCGGTTAAGGCCAGGGGGAAAGAAAAAATAT
AAATTAAAACATATAGTATGGGCAAGCAGGGAGCTAGAACGATTCGCAGTTAATCCTGGCCTGTTAGAAA
CATCAGAAGGCTGTAGACAAATACTGGGACAGCTACAACCATCCCTTCAGACAGGATCAGAAGAACTTAG
ATCATTATATAATACAGTAGCAACCCTCTATTGTGTGCATCAAAGGATAGAGATAAAAGACACCAAGGAA
GCTTTAGACAAGATAGAGGAAGAGCAAAACAAAAGTAAGACCACCGCACAGCAAGCGGCCGCTGATCTTC
AGACCTGGAGGAGGAGATATGAGGGACAATTGGAGAAGTGAATTATATAAATATAAAGTAGTAAAAATTG
AACCATTAGGAGTAGCACCCACCAAGGCAAAGAGAAGAGTGGTGCAGAGAGAAAAAAGAGCAGTGGGAAT
AGGAGCTTTGTTCCTTGGGTTCTTGGGAGCAGCAGGAAGCACTATGGGCGCAGCGTCAATGACGCTGACG
GTACAGGCCAGACAATTATTGTCTGGTATAGTGCAGCAGCAGAACAATTTGCTGAGGGCTATTGAGGCGC
AACAGCATCTGTTGCAACTCACAGTCTGGGGCATCAAGCAGCTCCAGGCAAGAATCCTGGCTGTGGAAAG
ATACCTAAAGGATCAACAGCTCCTGGGGATTTGGGGTTGCTCTGGAAAACTCATTTGCACCACTGCTGTG
CCTTGGAATGCTAGTTGGAGTAATAAATCTCTGGAACAGATTTGGAATCACACGACCTGGATGGAGTGGG
ACAGAGAAATTAACAATTACACAAGCTTAATACACTCCTTAATTGAAGAATCGCAAAACCAGCAAGAAAA
GAATGAACAAGAATTATTGGAATTAGATAAATGGGCAAGTTTGTGGAATTGGTTTAACATAACAAATTGG
CTGTGGTATATAAAATTATTCATAATGATAGTAGGAGGCTTGGTAGGTTTAAGAATAGTTTTTGCTGTAC
TTTCTATAGTGAATAGAGTTAGGCAGGGATATTCACCATTATCGTTTCAGACCCACCTCCCAACCCCGAG
GGGACCCGACAGGCCCGAAGGAATAGAAGAAGAAGGTGGAGAGAGAGACAGAGACAGATCCATTCGATTA
GTGAACGGATCTCGACGGTATCGGTTAACTTTTAAAAGAAAAGGGGGGATTGGGGGGTACAGTGCAGGGG
AAAGAATAGTAGACATAATAGCAACAGACATACAAACTAAAGAATTACAAAAACAAATTACAAAATTCAA
AATTTTATCGATAAGCTTGGGAGTTCCGCGTTACATAACTTACGGTAAATGGCCCGCCTGGCTGACCGCC
CAACGACCCCCGCCCATTGACGTCAATAATGACGTATGTTCCCATAGTAACGCCAATAGGGACTTTCCAT
TGACGTCAATGGGTGGAGTATTTACGGTAAACTGCCCACTTGGCAGTACATCAAGTGTATCATATGCCAA
GTACGCCCCCTATTGACGTCAATGACGGTAAATGGCCCGCCTGGCATTATGCCCAGTACATGACCTTATG
GGACTTTCCTACTTGGCAGTACATCTACGTATTAGTCATCGCTATTACCATGGTGATGCGGTTTTGGCAG
TACATCAATGGGCGTGGATAGCGGTTTGACTCACGGGGATTTCCAAGTCTCCACCCCATTGACGTCAATG
GGAGTTTGTTTTGGCACCAAAATCAACGGGACTTTCCAAAATGTCGTAACAACTCCGCCCCATTGACGCA
AATGGGCGGTAGGCGTGTACGGTGGGAGGTCTATATAAGCAGAGCTCGTTTAGTGAACCGTCAGATCGCC
TGGAGACGCCATCCACGCTGTTTTGACCTCCATAGAAGACACCGACTCTAGAGGATCCACCGGTCGCCAC
CATGGTGAGCAAGGGCGAGGAGCTGTTCACCGGGGTGGTGCCCATCCTGGTCGAGCTGGACGGCGACGTA
AACGGCCACAAGTTCAGCGTGTCCGGCGAGGGCGAGGGCGATGCCACCTACGGCAAGCTGACCCTGAAGT
TCATCTGCACCACCGGCAAGCTGCCCGTGCCCTGGCCCACCCTCGTGACCACCCTGACCTACGGCGTGCA
GTGCTTCAGCCGCTACCCCGACCACATGAAGCAGCACGACTTCTTCAAGTCCGCCATGCCCGAAGGCTAC
GTCCAGGAGCGCACCATCTTCTTCAAGGACGACGGCAACTACAAGACCCGCGCCGAGGTGAAGTTCGAGG
GCGACACCCTGGTGAACCGCATCGAGCTGAAGGGCATCGACTTCAAGGAGGACGGCAACATCCTGGGGCA
CAAGCTGGAGTACAACTACAACAGCCACAACGTCTATATCATGGCCGACAAGCAGAAGAACGGCATCAAG
GTGAACTTCAAGATCCGCCACAACATCGAGGACGGCAGCGTGCAGCTCGCCGACCACTACCAGCAGAACA
CCCCCATCGGCGACGGCCCCGTGCTGCTGCCCGACAACCACTACCTGAGCACCCAGTCCGCCCTGAGCAA
AGACCCCAACGAGAAGCGCGATCACATGGTCCTGCTGGAGTTCGTGACCGCCGCCGGGATCACTCTCGGC
ATGGACGAGCTGTACAAGTAATGACGTACGGCGGCCGCCTCGACTAGGGATAACAGGGTAATTGTTTGAA
TGAGGCTTCAGTACTTTACAGAATCGTTGCCTGCACATCTTGGAAACACTTGCTGGGATTACTTCGACTT
CTTAACCCAACAGAAGGCTCGAGTGCTGTTGACAGTGAGCGCACATAGTTAAATATATCAGAATAGTGAA
GCCACAGATGTATTCTGATATATTTAACTATGTATGCCTACTGCCTCGGAGAATTCGAGCAATTATCTTG
TTTACTAAAACTGAATACCTTGCTATCTCTTTGATACATTTTTACAAAGCTGAATTAAAATGGTATAAAT
TAAATCACTTTTTTCAATGTCGACAATCAACCTCTGGATTACAAAATTTGTGAAAGATTGACTGGTATTC
TTAACTATGTTGCTCCTTTTACGCTATGTGGATACGCTGCTTTAATGCCTTTGTATCATGCTATTGCTTC
CCGTATGGCTTTCATTTTCTCCTCCTTGTATAAATCCTGGTTGCTGTCTCTTTATGAGGAGTTGTGGCCC
GTTGTCAGGCAACGTGGCGTGGTGTGCACTGTGTTTGCTGACGCAACCCCCACTGGTTGGGGCATTGCCA
CCACCTGTCAGCTCCTTTCCGGGACTTTCGCTTTCCCCCTCCCTATTGCCACGGCGGAACTCATCGCCGC
CTGCCTTGCCCGCTGCTGGACAGGGGCTCGGCTGTTGGGCACTGACAATTCCGTGGTGTTGTCGGGGAAG
CTGACGTCCTTTCCATGGCTGCTCGCCTGTGTTGCCACCTGGATTCTGCGCGGGACGTCCTTCTGCTACG
TCCCTTCGGCCCTCAATCCAGCGGACCTTCCTTCCCGCGGCCTGCTGCCGGCTCTGCGGCCTCTTCCGCG
TCTTCGCCTTCGCCCTCAGACGAGTCGGATCTCCCTTTGGGCCGCCTCCCCGCCTGGATTCTACCGGGTA
GGGGAGGCGCTTTTCCCAAGGCAGTCTGGAGCATGCGCTTTAGCAGCCCCGCTGGGCACTTGGCGCTACA
CAAGTGGCCTCTGGCCTCGCACACATTCCACATCCACCGGTAGGCGCCAACCGGCTCCGTTCTTTGGTGG
CCCCTTCGCGCCACCTTCTACTCCTCCCCTAGTCAGGAAGTTCCCCCCCGCCCCGCAGCTCGCGTCGTGC
AGGACGTGACAAATGGAAGTAGCACGTCTCACTAGTCTCGTGCAGATGGACAGCACCGCTGAGCAATGGA
AGCGGGTAGGCCTTTGGGGCAGCGGCCAATAGCAGCTTTGCTCCTTCGCTTTCTGGGCTCAGGGGCGGGC
TCAGGGGCGGGGCGGGCGCCCGAAGGTCCTCCGGAGGCCCGGCATTCTGCACGCTTCAAAAGCGCACGTC
TGCCGCGCTGTTCTCCTCTTCCTCATCTCCGGGCCTTTCGACCTGCAGCCCAAGCTTACCATGACCGAGT
ACAAGCCCACGGTGCGCCTCGCCACCCGCGACGACGTCCCCAGGGCCGTACGCACCCTCGCCGCCGCGTT
CGCCGACTACCCCGCCACGCGCCACACCGTCGATCCGGACCGCCACATCGAGCGGGTCACCGAGCTGCAA
GAACTCTTCCTCACGCGCGTCGGGCTCGACATCGGCAAGGTGTGGGTCGCGGACGACGGCGCCGCGGTGG
CGGTCTGGACCACGCCGGAGAGCGTCGAAGCGGGGGCGGTGTTCGCCGAGATCGGCCCGCGCATGGCCGA
GTTGAGCGGTTCCCGGCTGGCCGCGCAGCAACAGATGGAAGGCCTCCTGGCGCCGCACCGGCCCAAGGAG
CCCGCGTGGTTCCTGGCCACCGTCGGCGTCTCGCCCGACCACCAGGGCAAGGGTCTGGGCAGCGCCGTCG
TGCTCCCCGGAGTGGAGGCGGCCGAGCGCGCCGGGGTGCCCGCCTTCCTGGAGACCTCCGCGCCCCGCAA
CCTCCCCTTCTACGAGCGGCTCGGCTTCACCGTCACCGCCGACGTCGAGGTGCCCGAAGGACCGCGCACC
TGGTGCATGACCCGCAAGCCCGGTGCCTGACGCCCGCCCCACGACCCGCAGCGCCCGACCGAAAGGAGCG
CACGACCCCATGCATTCGAGGGCCCGGTACCTTTAAGACCAATGACTTACAAGGCAGCTGTAGATCTTAG
CCACTTTTTAAAAGAAAAGGGGGGACTGGAAGGGCTAGCTCACTCCCAACGAAGACAAGATCTGCTTTTT
GCTTGTACTGGGTCTCTCTGGTTAGACCAGATCTGAGCCTGGGAGCTCTCTGGCTAACTAGGGAACCCAC
TGCTTAAGCCTCAATAAAGCTTGCCTTGAGTGCTTCAAGTAGTGTGTGCCCGTCTGTTGTGTGACTCTGG
TAACTAGAGATCCCTCAGACCCTTTTAGTCAGTGTGGAAAATCTCTAGCAGTAGTAGTTCATGTCATCTT
ATTATTCAGTATTTATAACTTGCAAAGAAATGAATATCAGAGAGTGAGAGGAACTTGTTTATTGCAGCTT
ATAATGGTTACAAATAAAGCAATAGCATCACAAATTTCACAAATAAAGCATTTTTTTCACTGCATTCTAG
TTGTGGTTTGTCCAAACTCATCAATGTATCTTATCATGTCTGGCTCTAGCTATCCCGCCCCTAACTCCGC
CCATCCCGCCCCTAACTCCGCCCAGTTCCGCCCATTCTCCGCCCCATGGCTGACTAATTTTTTTTATTTA
TGCAGAGGCCGAGGCCGCCTCGGCCTCTGAGCTATTCCAGAAGTAGTGAGGAGGCTTTTTTGGAGGCCTA
GGGACGTACCCAATTCGCCCTATAGTGAGTCGTATTACGCGCGCTCACTGGCCGTCGTTTTACAACGTCG
TGACTGGGAAAACCCTGGCGTTACCCAACTTAATCGCCTTGCAGCACATCCCCCTTTCGCCAGCTGGCGT
AATAGCGAAGAGGCCCGCACCGATCGCCCTTCCCAACAGTTGCGCAGCCTGAATGGCGAATGGG
[124 nt withheld, positions 8465-8588]
C
[91 nt withheld, positions 8590-8680]
A
[49 nt withheld, positions 8682-8730]
CCTTTGACGTTGGAGTCCACGTTCTTT
[37 nt withheld, positions 8758-8794]
ACCCTATCTCGGTCTATTCTTTTGATTTATAAGGGATTTTGCCGATTTCGGCCTATTGGTTAAAAAATGA
GCTGATTTAACAAAAATTTAACGCGAATTTTAACAAAATATTAACGCTTACAATTT
